Addgene plasmid #217364: pAcBac1-BacMam-4x-PyOtR
Purpose: Expresses four copies pyrrolysyl tRNA variant "PyOtR" with U6 promoter; can be packaged in bacmid
Depositing lab: Abhishek Chatterjee. Depositing organization: Boston College. Publication: Enhanced Directed Evolution in Mammalian Cells Yields a Hyperefficient Pyrrolysyl tRNA for Noncanonical Amino Acid Mutagenesis. Jewel D, Kelemen RE, Huang RL, Zhu Z, Sundaresh B, Malley K, Pham Q, Loynd C, Huang Z, van Opijnen T, Chatterjee A. Angew Chem Int Ed Engl. 2024 Jan 26:e202316428. doi: 10.1002/anie.202316428. PubMed 38279536.
Backbone
  Vector backbone: pAcBac1
  Backbone manufacturer: derived from pFastBac-Dual from Invitrogen.
  Backbone size w/o insert (bp): 8024
  Total vector size (bp): 9411
  Vector type: Mammalian Expression, Insect Expression ; baculoviral
Growth in bacteria
  Bacterial resistance: Ampicillin and Gentamicin, 100 & 10 μg/mL
  Growth temperature: 37°C
  Growth strain: NEB Stable
  Copy number: High Copy
Gene/Insert
  Gene/Insert name: 4 copies of pyrrolysyl-tRNA mutant PyOtR (alt names: 4xU6-PytOR; 4xPytOR)
  Species: Methanosarcina mazei
  Insert size (bp): 1387
  Promoter: U6
  Cloning method: Restriction Enzyme; 5′ cloning site AvrII (not destroyed); 3′ cloning site AvrII (destroyed during cloning)
  Sequencing primers: 5′ CCAATAGGCCGAAATCGGCAAAATCC; 3′ GCAGCTTATAATGGTTACAAATAAAGCAATAGC
Terms and licenses: Academic/Nonprofit Terms; Industry Terms: Not Available to Industry
How to cite: pAcBac1-BacMam-4x-PyOtR was a gift from Abhishek Chatterjee (Addgene plasmid # 217364 ; http://n2t.net/addgene:217364 ; RRID:Addgene_217364)
