[The description below was written by a language model from this plasmid's Addgene catalogue record and pLannotate feature annotations shown in this document.]
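Description:
pAcBac1-BacMam-4x-PyOtR is a baculoviral transfer (BacMam) plasmid built on pAcBac1, a backbone derived from pFastBac-Dual. It is designed to deliver an engineered suppressor tRNA into mammalian cells for noncanonical amino acid mutagenesis. In E. coli it is maintained at high copy through a ColE1/pUC-type origin and also carries an f1 origin. Selection uses ampicillin (β-lactamase) and gentamicin (aacC1 acetyltransferase). The gentamicin marker and the whole payload lie between the Tn7R and Tn7L ends of a mini-Tn7 element. This arrangement allows site-specific transposition of the cassette into a bacmid, from which recombinant baculovirus can be produced in insect cells.

The insert, about 1.4 kb, consists of four tandem copies of PyOtR, a mutant of the Methanosarcina mazei pyrrolysyl tRNA. Each copy is driven by its own human U6 RNA polymerase III promoter. The feature table shows the four evenly spaced U6 promoters next to Tn7L, but the short tRNA sequences themselves are not annotated. Repeating the unit is a common way to raise suppressor tRNA levels, and the repeats probably explain the use of a recombination-deficient growth strain.

Also within the transposable region is a polyhedrin promoter driving VSV-G, followed by an SV40 polyadenylation signal. This would express the glycoprotein in insect cells and pseudotype the virions, which generally improves transduction of mammalian cells. A divergent mammalian cassette comprises a CMV enhancer/promoter, WPRE and bGH polyadenylation signal. No coding sequence is annotated within it, so it appears to be empty or available for a gene of interest. No aminoacyl-tRNA synthetase is recorded, so the cognate pyrrolysyl-tRNA synthetase would presumably have to be supplied separately.
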