Features (pLannotate 1.2.2; 27 found; start..end, strand, type, name):
     81..97      +  CDS            lacZα (fragment): LacZα fragment of β-galactosidase; lacZ fragment
    102..556     +  rep_origin     f1 ori (sequence partly withheld): f1 bacteriophage origin of replication; arrow indicates direction of (+) strand synthesis
    582..686     +  promoter       AmpR promoter: bla
    687..1547    +  CDS            AmpR: β-lactamase; bla; confers resistance to ampicillin, carbenicillin, and related antibiotics
   1718..2306    +  rep_origin     ori: high-copy-number ColE1/pMB1/pBR322/pUC origin of replication
   2492..2543    -  misc_feature   bom (fragment): basis of mobility region from pBR322
   2611..2835    -  mobile_element Tn7R: mini-Tn7 element (right end of the Tn7 transposon) Tn7
   2902..3435    -  CDS            GmR: gentamycin acetyltransferase; aacC1; confers resistance to gentamycin
   3624..3652    -  promoter       Pc promoter: intI1 (promoter lies within the coding sequence); class 1 integron promoter
   3630..3989    -  CDS            YPR2_ECOLX (fragment): Protein predicted: Swiss-Prot protein existence level 4. From Escherichia coli.
   4009..4036    -  rep_origin     f1 ori (fragment): f1 bacteriophage origin of replication; arrow indicates direction of (+) strand synthesis
   4057..4078    -  promoter       SV40 promoter (fragment): SV40 enhancer and early promoter
   4082..4306    -  polyA_signal   bGH poly(A) signal: bovine growth hormone polyadenylation signal
   4361..4949    -  misc_feature   WPRE: woodchuck hepatitis virus posttranscriptional regulatory element
   5042..5060    -  promoter       T7 promoter: promoter for bacteriophage T7 RNA polymerase
   5076..5109    -  LTR            5' LTR (truncated) (fragment): truncated 5' long terminal repeat (LTR) from HIV-1
   5105..5308    -  promoter       CMV promoter: human cytomegalovirus (CMV) immediate early promoter
   5309..5688    -  enhancer       CMV enhancer: human cytomegalovirus immediate early enhancer
   5783..5874    +  promoter       polyhedrin promoter: polh from Autographa californica; promoter for the baculovirus polyhedrin gene
   5933..7466    +  CDS            VSV-G (fragment) (sequence partly withheld): vesicular stomatitis virus G glycoprotein Indiana strain
   7508..7591    +  CDS            large T antigen (fragment): large T antigen from SV40 (simian virus 40)
   7614..7748    +  polyA_signal   SV40 poly(A) signal: SV40 polyadenylation signal
   7853..8093    -  promoter       U6 promoter: RNA polymerase III promoter for human U6 snRNA
   8200..8440    -  promoter       U6 promoter: RNA polymerase III promoter for human U6 snRNA
   8547..8787    -  promoter       U6 promoter: RNA polymerase III promoter for human U6 snRNA
   8894..9134    -  promoter       U6 promoter: RNA polymerase III promoter for human U6 snRNA
   9165..9330    -  mobile_element Tn7L: mini-Tn7 element (left end of the Tn7 transposon) Tn7
>Addgene plasmid #217364 | pAcBac1-BacMam-4x-PyOtR | addgene full sequence | sequence record 433381 | Addgene NGS Result
TTCTCTGTCACAGAATGAAAATTTTTCTGTCATCTCTTCGTTATTAATGTTTGTAATTGACTGAATATCA
ACGCTTATTTGCAGCCTGAATGGCGAATGGG
[124 nt withheld, positions 102-225]
C
[91 nt withheld, positions 227-317]
A
[49 nt withheld, positions 319-367]
CCTTTGACGTTGGAGTCCACGTTCTT
[37 nt withheld, positions 394-430]
ACCCTATCTCGGTCTATTCTTTTGATTTATAAGGGATTTTGCCGATTTCGGCCTATTGGTTAAAAAATGA
GCTGATTTAACAAAAATTTAACGCGAATTTTAACAAAATATTAACGCTTACAATTTAGGTGGCACTTTTC
GGGGAAATGTGCGCGGAACCCCTATTTGTTTATTTTTCTAAATACATTCAAATATGTATCCGCTCATGAG
ACAATAACCCTGATAAATGCTTCAATAATATTGAAAAAGGAAGAGTATGAGTATTCAACATTTCCGTGTC
GCCCTTATTCCCTTTTTTGCGGCATTTTGCCTTCCTGTTTTTGCTCACCCAGAAACGCTGGTGAAAGTAA
AAGATGCTGAAGATCAGTTGGGTGCACGAGTGGGTTACATCGAACTGGATCTCAACAGCGGTAAGATCCT
TGAGAGTTTTCGCCCCGAAGAACGTTTTCCAATGATGAGCACTTTTAAAGTTCTGCTATGTGGCGCGGTA
TTATCCCGTATTGACGCCGGGCAAGAGCAACTCGGTCGCCGCATACACTATTCTCAGAATGACTTGGTTG
AGTACTCACCAGTCACAGAAAAGCATCTTACGGATGGCATGACAGTAAGAGAATTATGCAGTGCTGCCAT
AACCATGAGTGATAACACTGCGGCCAACTTACTTCTGACAACGATCGGAGGACCGAAGGAGCTAACCGCT
TTTTTGCACAACATGGGGGATCATGTAACTCGCCTTGATCGTTGGGAACCGGAGCTGAATGAAGCCATAC
CAAACGACGAGCGTGACACCACGATGCCTGTAGCAATGGCAACAACGTTGCGCAAACTATTAACTGGCGA
ACTACTTACTCTAGCTTCCCGGCAACAATTAATAGACTGGATGGAGGCGGATAAAGTTGCAGGACCACTT
CTGCGCTCGGCCCTTCCGGCTGGCTGGTTTATTGCTGATAAATCTGGAGCCGGTGAGCGTGGGTCTCGCG
GTATCATTGCAGCACTGGGGCCAGATGGTAAGCCCTCCCGTATCGTAGTTATCTACACGACGGGGAGTCA
GGCAACTATGGATGAACGAAATAGACAGATCGCTGAGATAGGTGCCTCACTGATTAAGCATTGGTAACTG
TCAGACCAAGTTTACTCATATATACTTTAGATTGATTTAAAACTTCATTTTTAATTTAAAAGGATCTAGG
TGAAGATCCTTTTTGATAATCTCATGACCAAAATCCCTTAACGTGAGTTTTCGTTCCACTGAGCGTCAGA
CCCCGTAGAAAAGATCAAAGGATCTTCTTGAGATCCTTTTTTTCTGCGCGTAATCTGCTGCTTGCAAACA
AAAAAACCACCGCTACCAGCGGTGGTTTGTTTGCCGGATCAAGAGCTACCAACTCTTTTTCCGAAGGTAA
CTGGCTTCAGCAGAGCGCAGATACCAAATACTGTTCTTCTAGTGTAGCCGTAGTTAGGCCACCACTTCAA
GAACTCTGTAGCACCGCCTACATACCTCGCTCTGCTAATCCTGTTACCAGTGGCTGCTGCCAGTGGCGAT
AAGTCGTGTCTTACCGGGTTGGACTCAAGACGATAGTTACCGGATAAGGCGCAGCGGTCGGGCTGAACGG
GGGGTTCGTGCACACAGCCCAGCTTGGAGCGAACGACCTACACCGAACTGAGATACCTACAGCGTGAGCT
ATGAGAAAGCGCCACGCTTCCCGAAGGGAGAAAGGCGGACAGGTATCCGGTAAGCGGCAGGGTCGGAACA
GGAGAGCGCACGAGGGAGCTTCCAGGGGGAAACGCCTGGTATCTTTATAGTCCTGTCGGGTTTCGCCACC
TCTGACTTGAGCGTCGATTTTTGTGATGCTCGTCAGGGGGGCGGAGCCTATGGAAAAACGCCAGCAACGC
GGCCTTTTTACGGTTCCTGGCCTTTTGCTGGCCTTTTGCTCACATGTTCTTTCCTGCGTTATCCCCTGAT
TCTGTGGATAACCGTATTACCGCCTTTGAGTGAGCTGATACCGCTCGCCGCAGCCGAACGACCGAGCGCA
GCGAGTCAGTGAGCGAGGAAGCGGAAGAGCGCCTGATGCGGTATTTTCTCCTTACGCATCTGTGCGGTAT
TTCACACCGCATAGACCAGCCGCGTAACCTGGCAAAATCGGTTACGGTTGAGTAATAAATGGATGCCCTG
CGTAAGCGGGTGTGGGCGGACAATAAAGTCTTAAACTGAACAAAATAGATCTAAACTATGACAATAAAGT
CTTAAACTAGACAGAATAGTTGTAAACTGAAATCAGTCCAGTTATGCTGTGAAAAAGCATACTGGACTTT
TGTTATGGCTAAAGCAAACTCTTCATTTTCTGAAGTGCAAATTGCCCGTCGTATTAAAGAGGGGCGTGGC
CAAGGGCATGGTAAAGACTATATTCGCGGCGTTGTGACAATTTACCGAACAACTCCGCGGCCGGGAAGCC
GATCTCGGCTTGAACGAATTGTTAGGTGGCGGTACTTGGGTCGATATCAAAGTGCATCACTTCTTCCCGT
ATGCCCAACTTTGTATAGAGAGCCACTGCGGGATCGTCACCGTAATCTGCTTGCACGTAGATCACATAAG
CACCAAGCGCGTTGGCCTCATGCTTGAGGAGATTGATGAGCGCGGTGGCAATGCCCTGCCTCCGGTGCTC
GCCGGAGACTGCGAGATCATAGATATAGATCTCACTACGCGGCTGCTCAAACTTGGGCAGAACGTAAGCC
GCGAGAGCGCCAACAACCGCTTCTTGGTCGAAGGCAGCAAGCGCGATGAATGTCTTACTACGGAGCAAGT
TCCCGAGGTAATCGGAGTCCGGCTGATGTTGGGAGTAGGTGGCTACGTCTCCGAACTCACGACCGAAAAG
ATCAAGAGCAGCCCGCATGGATTTGACTTGGTCAGGGCCGAGCCTACATGTGCGAATGATGCCCATACTT
GAGCCACCTAACTTTGTTTTAGGGCGACTGCCCTGCTGCGTAACATCGTTGCTGCTGCGTAACATCGTTG
CTGCTCCATAACATCAAACATCGACCCACGGCGTAACGCGCTTGCTGCTTGGATGCCCGAGGCATAGACT
GTACAAAAAAACAGTCATAACAAGCCATGAAAACCGCCACTGCGCCGTTACCACCGCTGCGTTCGGTCAA
GGTTCTGGACCAGTTGCGTGAGCGCATACGCTACTTGCATTACAGTTTACGAACCGAACAGGCTTATGTC
AACTGGGTTCGTGCCTTCATCCGTTTCCACGGTGTGCGTCACCCGGCAACCTTGGGCAGCAGCGAAGTCG
AGGCATTTCTGTCCTGGCTGGCGAACGAGCGCAAGGTTTCGGTCTCCACGCATCGTCAGGCATTGGCGGC
CTTGCTGTTCTTCTACGGCAAGGTGCTGTGCACGGATCTGCCCTTGCTTCAGGAGATCGGTAGACCTCGG
CCGTCGCGGCGCTTGCCGGTGGTGCTGACCCCGGATGAAGTGGTTCGCATCCTCGGTTTTCTGGAAGGCG
AGCATCGTTTGTTCGCCCAGGACTCTAGCTATAGTTCTAGTGGTTGGCTACGTACCCGTAGTGGCTATGG
CAGGGCTTGCGCTTAATGCGCCGCTACAGGGCGCGTGGGGATACCCCCTAGAGCCCCAGCTGGTTCTTTC
CGCCTCAGAAGCCATAGAGCCCACCGCATCCCCAGCATGCCTGCTATTGTCTTCCCAATCCTCCCCCTTG
CTGTCCTGCCCCACCCCACCCCCCAGAATAGAATGACACCTACTCAGACAATGCGATGCAATTTCCTCAT
TTTATTAGGAAAGGACAGTGGGAGTGGCACCTTCCAGGGTCAAGGAAGGCACGGGGGAGGGGCAAACAAC
AGATGGCTGGCAACTAGAAGGCACAGTCGAGGCTGATCAGCGGGTTTAAACGGGCCCTCTAGACTCGAGT
TAAAGTCGACGCGGGGAGGCGGCCCAAAGGGAGATCCGACTCGTCTGAGGGCGAAGGCGAAGACGCGGAA
GAGGCCGCAGAGCCGGCAGCAGGCCGCGGGAAGGAAGGTCCGCTGGATTGAGGGCCGAAGGGACGTAGCA
GAAGGACGTCCCGCGCAGAATCCAGGTGGCAACACAGGCGAGCAGCCAAGGAAAGGACGATGATTTCCCC
GACAACACCACGGAATTGTCAGTGCCCAACAGCCGAGCCCCTGTCCAGCAGCGGGCAAGGCAGGCGGCGA
TGAGTTCCGCCGTGGCAATAGGGAGGGGGAAAGCGAAAGTCCCGGAAAGGAGCTGACAGGTGGTGGCAAT
GCCCCAACCAGTGGGGGTTGCGTCAGCAAACACAGTGCACACCACGCCACGTTGCCTGACAACGGGCCAC
AACTCCTCATAAAGAGACAGCAACCAGGATTTATACAAGGAGGAGAAAATGAAAGCCATACGGGAAGCAA
TAGCATGATACAAAGGCATTAAAGCAGCGTATCCACATAGCGTAAAAGGAGCAACATAGTTAAGAATACC
AGTCAATCTTTCACAAATTTTGTAATCCAGAGGTTGATTGTCGACTTAACGCGTTGAATTCCACCACACT
GGACTAGTGGATCCGAGCTCGGTACCAAGCTTAAGTTTAAACGCTAGCCAGCTTGGGTCTCCCTATAGTG
AGTCGTATTAATTTCGATAAGCCAGTAAGCAGTGGGTTCTCTAGTTAGCCAGAGAGCTCTGCTTATATAG
ACCTCCCACCGTACACGCCTACCGCCCATTTGCGTCAATGGGGCGGAGTTGTTACGACATTTTGGAAAGT
CCCGTTGATTTTGGTGCCAAAACAAACTCCCATTGACGTCAATGGGGTGGAGACTTGGAAATCCCCGTGA
GTCAAACCGCTATCCACGCCCATTGATGTACTGCCAAAACCGCATCACCATGGTAATAGCGATGACTAAT
ACGTAGATGTACTGCCAAGTAGGAAAGTCCCATAAGGTCATGTACTGGGCATAATGCCAGGCGGGCCATT
TACCGTCATTGACGTCAATAGGGGGCGTACTTGGCATATGATACACTTGATGTACTGCCAAGTGGGCAGT
TTACCGTAAATACTCCACCCATTGACGTCAATGGAAAGTCCCTATTGGCGTTACTATGGGAACATACGTC
ATTATTGACGTCAATGGGCGGGGGTCGTTGGGCGGTCAGCCAGGCGGGCCATTTACCGTAAGTTATGTAA
CGCGGAACTCCATATATGGGCTATGAACTAATGACCCCGTAATTGATTACTATTAATAACTAGTCAATAA
TCAATGTCAACGCGTATATCTGGCCCGTACATCGCGAAGCAGCGCAAAACGGATCCTGCAGGTATTTGCG
GCCGCGGTCCGTATACTCCGGAATATTAATAGATCATGGAGATAATTAAAATGATAACCATCTCGCAAAT
AAATAAGTATTTTACTGTTTTCGTAACAGTTTTGTAATAAAAAAACCTATAAATATTCCGGATTATTCAT
ACCGTCCCACCATCGGGCGCGAACTCCTAAAAAACCGCCACCATGAAGTGCCTTTTGTACTTAGCCTTTT
TATTCATTGGGGTGAATTGC
[1296 nt withheld, positions 5981-7276]
AATCCAATCGAGCTTGTAGAAGGTTGGTTCAGTAGTTGGAAAAGCTCTATTGCCTCTTTTTTCTTTATCA
TAGGGTTAATCATTGGACTATTCTTGGTTCTCCGAGTTGGTATCCATCTTTGCATTAAATTAAAGCACAC
CAAGAAAAGACAGATTTATACAGACATAGAGATGAACCGACTTGGAAAGTGATAAGGCCAGGCCGGCCAA
GCTTGTCGAGAAGTACTAGAGGATCATAATCAGCCATACCACATTTGTAGAGGTTTTACTTGCTTTAAAA
AACCTCCCACACCTCCCCCTGAACCTGAAACATAAAATGAATGCAATTGTTGTTGTTAACTTGTTTATTG
CAGCTTATAATGGTTACAAATAAAGCAATAGCATCACAAATTTCACAAATAAAGCATTTTTTTCACTGCA
TTCTAGTTGTGGTTTGTCCAAACTCATCAATGTATCTTATCATGTCTGGATCTGATCACTGCTTGAGCCT
AGCAAAAAACGGGCAGCCCGGGAATCTAACCCGGCTGAACGGATTTAGAGTCCGTTCGATCTACATGATC
AGCCGCCCGGTGTTTCGTCCTTTCCACAAGATATATAAAGCCAAGAAATCGAAATACTTTCAAGTTACGG
TAAGCATATGATAGTCCATTTTAAAACATAATTTTAAAACTGCAAACTACCCAAGAAATTATTACTTTCT
ACGTCACGTATTTTGTACTAATATCTTTGTGTTTACAGTCAAATTAATTCTAATTATCTCTCTAACAGCC
TTGTATCGTATATGCAAATATGAAGGAATCATGGGAAATAGGCCCTCTTCCTGCCCGAGGTACCCCTAGC
AAAAAACGGGCAGCCCGGGAATCTAACCCGGCTGAACGGATTTAGAGTCCGTTCGATCTACATGATCAGC
CGCCCGGTGTTTCGTCCTTTCCACAAGATATATAAAGCCAAGAAATCGAAATACTTTCAAGTTACGGTAA
GCATATGATAGTCCATTTTAAAACATAATTTTAAAACTGCAAACTACCCAAGAAATTATTACTTTCTACG
TCACGTATTTTGTACTAATATCTTTGTGTTTACAGTCAAATTAATTCTAATTATCTCTCTAACAGCCTTG
TATCGTATATGCAAATATGAAGGAATCATGGGAAATAGGCCCTCTTCCTGCCCGAGGTACCCCTAGCAAA
AAACGGGCAGCCCGGGAATCTAACCCGGCTGAACGGATTTAGAGTCCGTTCGATCTACATGATCAGCCGC
CCGGTGTTTCGTCCTTTCCACAAGATATATAAAGCCAAGAAATCGAAATACTTTCAAGTTACGGTAAGCA
TATGATAGTCCATTTTAAAACATAATTTTAAAACTGCAAACTACCCAAGAAATTATTACTTTCTACGTCA
CGTATTTTGTACTAATATCTTTGTGTTTACAGTCAAATTAATTCTAATTATCTCTCTAACAGCCTTGTAT
CGTATATGCAAATATGAAGGAATCATGGGAAATAGGCCCTCTTCCTGCCCGAGGTACCCCTAGCAAAAAA
CGGGCAGCCCGGGAATCTAACCCGGCTGAACGGATTTAGAGTCCGTTCGATCTACATGATCAGCCGCCCG
GTGTTTCGTCCTTTCCACAAGATATATAAAGCCAAGAAATCGAAATACTTTCAAGTTACGGTAAGCATAT
GATAGTCCATTTTAAAACATAATTTTAAAACTGCAAACTACCCAAGAAATTATTACTTTCTACGTCACGT
ATTTTGTACTAATATCTTTGTGTTTACAGTCAAATTAATTCTAATTATCTCTCTAACAGCCTTGTATCGT
ATATGCAAATATGAAGGAATCATGGGAAATAGGCCCTCTTCCTGCCCGAGGTACCCCTAGGAGATCCGAA
CCAGATAAGTGAAATCTAGTTCCAAACTATTTTGTCATTTTTAATTTTCGTATTAGCTTACGACGCTACA
CCCAGTTCCCATCTATTTTGTCACTCTTCCCTAAATAATCCTTAAAAACTCCATTTCCACCCCTCCCAGT
TCCCAACTATTTTGTCCGCCCACAGCGGGGCATTTTTCTTCCTGTTATGTTTTTAATCAAACATCCTGCC
AACTCCATGTGACAAACCGTCATCTTCGGCTACTTT
